Addgene plasmid #229379: pXTK142 [Linker_MCS-L7_PartType3]
Purpose: XanthoMoClo Golden Gate Part Plasmid for cloning, contains Linker_MCS-L7_PartType3
Depositing lab: Michael Springer. Depositing organization: Harvard Medical School. Publication: XanthoMoClo horizontal line A Robust Modular Cloning Genetic Toolkit for the Genera Xanthobacter and Roseixanthobacter. Soltysiak MPM, Ory ALH, Lee AD, Christophersen CE, Jalihal AP, Springer M. ACS Synth Biol. 2025 Apr 18;14(4):1173-1190. doi: 10.1021/acssynbio.4c00806. Epub 2025 Mar 13. PubMed 40080684.
Backbone
  Vector backbone: pXTK
  Vector type: Bacterial Expression
Growth in bacteria
  Bacterial resistance: Ampicillin, 100 μg/mL
  Growth temperature: 37°C
  Growth strain: DH5alpha
  Copy number: Low Copy
Gene/Insert
  Gene/Insert name: MCS-L7 Linker (alt name: Linker_MCS-L7_PartType3)
  Species: Synthetic
  Cloning method: Restriction Enzyme; 5′ cloning site unknown (unknown if destroyed)
Terms and licenses: Academic/Nonprofit Terms; Industry Terms: Not Available to Industry
How to cite: pXTK142 [Linker_MCS-L7_PartType3] was a gift from Michael Springer (Addgene plasmid # 229379 ; http://n2t.net/addgene:229379 ; RRID:Addgene_229379)
