[The description below was written by a language model from this plasmid's Addgene catalogue record and pLannotate feature annotations shown in this document.]
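Description:
pXTK142 [Linker_MCS-L7_PartType3] is a small (about 1.8 kb) Golden Gate part plasmid from the XanthoMoClo modular cloning toolkit, a set of standardized parts developed for genetic engineering of the bacterial genera Xanthobacter and Roseixanthobacter. It is built on the pXTK backbone and is catalogued as a bacterial expression vector, although its role is that of a storage and donor plasmid for a single toolkit part, not an expression construct in its own right. It is propagated in E. coli using a ColE1/pMB1/pUC-type origin of replication and selected with ampicillin, with resistance provided by a TEM-type beta-lactamase (bla) gene driven by its native AmpR promoter and followed by the bacteriophage fd central terminator. The catalogue entry lists the plasmid as low copy, whereas the automated annotation labels the origin as a high-copy type; the record does not resolve this difference.

The payload is a short synthetic linker, MCS-L7, formatted as a Type 3 part in the toolkit's hierarchy. The feature table identifies a roughly 57 bp segment matching the pUC18/19 multiple cloning site, in reverse orientation between the origin and the resistance cassette, which corresponds to this insert. No promoter, coding sequence, tag or reporter is annotated within the part. The Type IIS restriction sites and overhangs that release the part during Golden Gate assembly are not annotated, and the record does not state which enzymes are used. In modular cloning schemes, a part like this is typically assembled at its designated position so that the resulting plasmid carries a polylinker for later conventional restriction cloning, though the record gives the purpose only as a part plasmid for cloning.
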