Features (pLannotate 1.2.2; 5 found; start..end, strand, type, name):
      1..589     +  rep_origin     ori: high-copy-number ColE1/pMB1/pBR322/pUC origin of replication
    628..684     -  misc_feature   MCS: pUC18/19 multiple cloning site
    762..853     +  promoter       AmpR promoter: bla
    854..1711    +  CDS            bla: BLAT_ECOLX - Experimental evidence at protein level: Swiss-Prot protein existence level 1. TEM-type are the most prevalent beta-lactamases in enterobacteria; they hydrolyze the beta-lactam bond in susceptible beta-lactam antibiotics, thus conferring resistance to penicillins and cephalosporins. TEM-3 and TEM-4 are capable of hydrolyzing cefotaxime and ceftazidime. TEM-5 is capable of hydrolyzing ceftazidime. TEM-6 is capable of hydrolyzing ceftazidime and aztreonam. TEM-8/CAZ-2, TEM- 16/CAZ-7 and TEM-24/CAZ-6 are markedly active against ceftazidime. IRT- 4 shows resistance to beta-lactamase in
   1718..1757    +  terminator     fd terminator: central terminator from bacteriophage fd (Otsuka and Kunisawa, 1982)
>Addgene plasmid #229379 | pXTK142 [Linker_MCS-L7_PartType3] | addgene full sequence | sequence record 464861 | Addgene NGS Result
TTGAGATCCTTTTTTTCTGCGCGTAATCTGCTGCTTGCAAACAAAAAAACCACCGCTACCAGCGGTGGTT
TGTTTGCCGGATCAAGAGCTACCAACTCTTTTTCCGAAGGTAACTGGCTTCAGCAGAGCGCAGATACCAA
ATACTGTTCTTCTAGTGTAGCCGTAGTTAGGCCACCACTTCAAGAACTCTGTAGCACCGCCTACATACCT
CGCTCTGCTAATCCTGTTACCAGTGGCTGCTGCCAGTGGCGATAAGTCGTGTCTTACCGGGTTGGACTCA
AGACGATAGTTACCGGATAAGGCGCAGCGGTCGGGCTGAACGGGGGGTTCGTGCACACAGCCCAGCTTGG
AGCGAACGACCTACACCGAACTGAGATACCTACAGCGTGAGCTATGAGAAAGCGCCACGCTTCCCGAAGG
GAGAAAGGCGGACAGGTATCCGGTAAGCGGCAGGGTCGGAACAGGAGAGCGCACGAGGGAGCTTCCAGGG
GGAAACGCCTGGTATCTTTATAGTCCTGTCGGGTTTCGCCACCTCTGACTTGAGCGTCGATTTTTGTGAT
GCTCGTCAGGGGGGCGGAGCCTATGGAAAAACGCCAGCAACGCGAGTCGGTCTCTCCCTGCGGCCGCAAG
CTTGCATGCCTGCAGGTCGACTCTAGAGGATCCCCGGGTACCGAGCTCGAATTCGCGCGGCCGCGGCCTA
GGCGGCCTGGCTGAGACCAGAGTAGCCCGCCTAATGAGCGGGCTTTTTTTTAATTCCCCTATTTGTTTAT
TTTTCTAAATACATTCAAATATGTATCCGCTCATGAGACAATAACCCTGATAAATGCTTCAATAATATTG
AAAAAGGAAGAGTATGAGCATTCAGCATTTTCGTGTGGCGCTGATTCCGTTTTTTGCGGCGTTTTGCCTG
CCGGTGTTTGCGCATCCGGAAACCCTGGTGAAAGTGAAAGATGCGGAAGATCAACTGGGTGCGCGCGTGG
GCTATATTGAACTGGATCTGAACAGCGGCAAAATTCTGGAATCTTTTCGTCCGGAAGAACGTTTTCCGAT
GATGAGCACCTTTAAAGTGCTGCTGTGCGGTGCGGTTCTGAGCCGTGTGGATGCGGGCCAGGAACAACTG
GGCCGTCGTATTCATTATAGCCAGAACGATCTGGTGGAATATAGCCCGGTGACCGAAAAACATCTGACCG
ATGGCATGACCGTGCGTGAACTGTGCAGCGCGGCGATTACCATGAGCGATAACACCGCGGCGAACCTGCT
GCTGACGACCATTGGCGGTCCGAAAGAACTGACCGCGTTTCTGCATAACATGGGCGATCATGTGACCCGT
CTGGATCGTTGGGAACCGGAACTGAACGAAGCGATTCCGAACGATGAACGTGATACCACCATGCCGGCAG
CAATGGCGACCACCCTGCGTAAACTGCTGACGGGTGAGCTGCTGACCCTGGCAAGCCGCCAGCAACTGAT
TGATTGGATGGAAGCGGATAAAGTGGCGGGTCCGCTGCTGCGTAGCGCGCTGCCGGCTGGCTGGTTTATT
GCGGATAAAAGCGGTGCGGGCGAACGTGGCAGCCGTGGCATTATTGCGGCGCTGGGCCCGGATGGTAAAC
CGAGCCGTATTGTGGTGATTTATACCACCGGCAGCCAGGCGACGATGGATGAACGTAACCGTCAGATTGC
GGAAATTGGCGCGAGCCTGATTAAACATTGGTAAACCGATACAATTAAAGGCTCCTTTTGGAGCCTTTTT
TTTTGGACGACCCTTGTCAGATCAAAGGATCTTC
